Addgene plasmid #21842: pXDC61-FabI
Depositing lab: Howard Shuman. Depositing organization: Columbia University. Publication: Chemical genetics reveals bacterial and host cell functions critical for type IV effector translocation by Legionella pneumophila. Charpentier X, Gabay JE, Reyes M, Zhu JW, Weiss A, Shuman HA. PLoS Pathog. 2009 Jul . 5(7):e1000501. 10.1371/journal.ppat.1000501 PubMed 19578436.
Backbone
  Vector backbone: pXDC61
  Backbone size w/o insert (bp): 9869
  Vector type: Bacterial Expression
Growth in bacteria
  Bacterial resistance: Chloramphenicol, 25 μg/mL
  Growth temperature: 37°C
  Growth strain: DH5alpha
  Copy number: Low Copy
Gene/Insert
  Gene/Insert name: fabI
  Species: L. pneumophila
  Insert size (bp): 810
  GenBank ID: gi3078106
  Tag / fusion protein: TEM (N terminal on backbone)
  Cloning method: Restriction Enzyme; 5′ cloning site KpnI (not destroyed); 3′ cloning site KpnI (not destroyed)
  Sequencing primers: 5′ GAGCTGTTGACAATTAATCATCGG
Terms and licenses: Academic/Nonprofit Terms; Industry Terms: Not Available to Industry
How to cite: pXDC61-FabI was a gift from Howard Shuman (Addgene plasmid # 21842 ; http://n2t.net/addgene:21842 ; RRID:Addgene_21842)
