[The description below was written by a language model from this plasmid's Addgene catalogue record and pLannotate feature annotations shown in this document.]
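Description:
pXDC61-FabI is a low-copy bacterial expression plasmid built on the pXDC61 backbone, a broad-host-range RSF1010-type replicon. The annotated sequence (about 10.7 kb, consistent with the stated backbone plus an 810 bp insert) carries the RSF1010 oriV together with the RepA and RepC replication proteins and mobA/repB. It also has the RSF1010 oriT with mobC, so the plasmid can replicate in diverse Gram-negative hosts and be mobilised by conjugation when a helper transfer system is present. Selection is by chloramphenicol through a cat gene under its own promoter. A short AmpR fragment and an IS1 fragment also appear, evidently non-functional remnants of earlier vector construction.

The expression cassette consists of a tac promoter with a lac operator, followed by a TEM β-lactamase coding sequence lacking its signal peptide. The Legionella pneumophila fabI gene is fused to its C-terminal end, cloned through KpnI sites that are retained at both ends. The annotation tool labels the insert by homology to the Pseudomonas aeruginosa enoyl-ACP reductase, but the catalogue entry gives L. pneumophila as the source. Transcription ends at the rrnB T1 and T2 terminators, and a lacI gene driven by the lacIq promoter keeps the cassette repressed until IPTG is added.

The associated publication concerns type IV effector translocation by L. pneumophila, which fits the general use of signal-less TEM fusions as reporters of protein delivery into host cells. FabI is a cytosolic fatty acid synthesis enzyme, so this fusion would plausibly act as a non-translocated control. The record does not state that role explicitly.
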