Features (pLannotate 1.2.2; 23 found; start..end, strand, type, name):
      1..29      +  promoter       tac promoter: strong E. coli promoter; hybrid between the trp and lac UV5 promoters
     33..55      +  protein_bind   lac operator (fragment): The lac repressor binds to the lac operator to inhibit transcription in E. coli. This inhibition can be relieved by adding lactose or isopropyl-β-D-thiogalactopyranoside (IPTG). lac repressor encoded by lacI
     99..886     +  CDS            bla(M) (fragment): β-lactamase lacking the signal sequence; bla(M); allows cytosolic expression of β-lactamase
    920..1699    +  CDS            fabI: FABI_PSEAE - Experimental evidence at protein level: Swiss-Prot protein existence level 1. Catalyzes the reduction of a carbon-carbon double bond in an enoyl moiety that is covalently linked to an acyl carrier protein (ACP). Involved in the elongation cycle of fatty acid which are used in the lipid metabolism (By similarity). From Pseudomonas aeruginosa (strain ATCC 15692 / DSM 22644 / CIP 104116 / JCM 14847 / LMG 12228 / 1C / PRS 101 / PAO1).
   1703..1723    +  misc_feature   MCS (fragment): pUC18/19 multiple cloning site
   1814..1929    +  ncRNA          5S rRNA: Accession: RF00001 - 5S ribosomal RNA
   1933..2019    +  terminator     rrnB T1 terminator: Escherichia coli rrnB; transcription terminator T1 from the E. coli rrnB gene
   2111..2138    +  terminator     rrnB T2 terminator: transcription terminator T2 from the E. coli rrnB gene
   2157..2248    +  promoter       AmpR promoter: bla
   2249..2437    +  CDS            AmpR (fragment): β-lactamase; bla; confers resistance to ampicillin, carbenicillin, and related antibiotics
   2437..2578    -  mobile_element IS1 (fragment): prokaryotic transposable element IS1
   2699..2801    +  promoter       cat promoter: promoter of the E. coli cat gene encoding chloramphenicol acetyltransferase
   2802..3461    +  CDS            CmR: chloramphenicol acetyltransferase; cat; confers resistance to chloramphenicol
   3793..4187    -  rep_origin     RSF1010 oriV: replication origin of the broad-host-range plasmid RSF1010; requires the RSF1010 RepA/B/C proteins for replication (Scholz et al., 1989)
   4217..4498    -  CDS            mobC: MOBC_ECOLX - Protein predicted: Swiss-Prot protein existence level 4. This protein is essential to promote the specific transfer of the plasmid in the presence of conjugative plasmids. From Escherichia coli.
   4529..4616    +  oriT           RSF1010 oriT: origin of transfer of the broad-host-range plasmid RSF1010 (Scholz et al., 1989)
   4697..6823    +  CDS            mobA: MOBA2_ECOLX - Also known as repB. Experimental evidence at protein level: Swiss-Prot protein existence level 1. Part of the relaxosome complex that is responsible for plasmid transfer during conjugation. Locally unwinds DNA and catalyzes the cleavage of one of the DNA strands at oriT. The cleaved strand is then transferred through the dedicated type IV secretion apparatus. MobA remains covalently linked at the 5' end of the strand, and once in the recipient cell, it probably catalyzes the rejoining of the two ends of the strand, re-forming the circular plasmid DNA. The primase activity of MobA
   7269..7343    +  ncRNA          Plasmid R1162: Accession: RF00043 - R1162-like plasmid antisense RNA
   7337..8176    +  CDS            RSF1010 RepA: replication protein A of the broad-host-range plasmid RSF1010 (Scholz et al., 1989); repA
   8163..9014    +  CDS            RSF1010 RepC: replication protein C of the broad-host-range plasmid RSF1010 (Scholz et al., 1989); repC
   9291..10372   -  CDS            lacI: lac repressor; lacI; The lac repressor binds to the lac operator to inhibit transcription in E. coli. This inhibition can be relieved by adding lactose or isopropyl-β-D-thiogalactopyranoside (IPTG).
  10373..10450   -  promoter       lacIq promoter: lacI (mutant); In the lacIq allele, a single base change in the promoter boosts expression of the lacI gene about 10-fold.
  10503..10604   -  CDS            yciV (fragment): RNAAM_ECOLI - Also known as trpH From Escherichia coli (strain K12).
>Addgene plasmid #21842 | pXDC61-FabI | depositor full sequence | sequence record 10031 | Author sequence
TTGACAATTAATCATCGGCTCGTATAATGTGTGGAATTGTGAGCGGATAACAATTTCACACAGGAAACAG
AATTCAGAAGGAGATATACATATGGCTCACCCAGAAACGCTGGTGAAAGTAAAAGATGCTGAAGATCAGT
TGGGTGCACGAGTGGGTTACATCGAACTGGATCTCAACAGCGGTAAGATCCTTGAGAGTTTTCGCCCCGA
AGAACGTTTTCCAATGATGAGCACTTTTAAAGTTCTGCTATGTGGCGCGGTATTATCCCGTATTGACGCC
GGGCAAGAGCAACTCGGTCGCCGCATACACTATTCTCAGAATGACTTGGTTGAGTACTCACCAGTCACAG
AAAAGCATCTTACGGATGGCATGACAGTAAGAGAATTATGCAGTGCTGCCATAACCATGAGTGATAACAC
TGCGGCCAACTTACTTCTGACAACGATCGGAGGACCGAAGGAGCTAACCGCTTTTTTGCACAACATGGGG
GATCATGTAACTCGCCTTGATCGTTGGGAACCGGAGCTGAATGAAGCCATACCAAACGACGAGCGTGACA
CCACGATGCCTGTAGCAATGGCAACAACGTTGCGCAAACTATTAACTGGCGAACTACTTACTCTAGCTTC
CCGGCAACAATTAATAGACTGGATGGAGGCGGATAAAGTTGCAGGACCACTTCTGCGCTCGGCCCTTCCG
GCTGGCTGGTTTATTGCTGATAAATCTGGAGCCGGTGAGCGTGGGTCTCGCGGTATCATTGCAGCACTGG
GGCCAGATGGTAAGCCCTCCCGTATCGTAGTTATCTACACGACGGGGAGTCAGGCAACTATGGATGAACG
AAATAGACAGATCGCTGAGATAGGTGCCTCACTGATTAAGCATTGGGGAAGCGGTACCATGGGAGGAGAT
ACTATTGTGGGATTTTTAACTGGAAAAAAAGCACTTATTGTTGGATTGGCAAGCAACAGATCGATTGCAT
ATGGCATTGCTAAAGCATTCCATAATCAAGGCGCTGAGTTGGCTTTTACTTACCAAAACGAAAAATTACA
GTCACGTGTTGAAACAATGGCATCGGAATTTAATTCAACTCTAGTTTTTCCTTGTGATGTTGCAAGTGAT
GAAGAAATAAAAGCCGTGTTTGATAATTTGCGTAATCACTGGGATAAATTAGATATCCTGGTCCACTCTG
TAGCTTATGCTCCTGCTGATCAGATCAGTGGTGATTTTGTAGAATGTGCAAATAGAGAAGGATTTAGAAT
AGCTCATGATATTAGTGCCTATAGCCTCATAGGTTTGTCTCAAGCCGCATTGCCTATGATGCTAGATACT
CAGGGTTCAATTTTAACCTTAAGCTATTATGGGGCAGAAAAAGCCGTACCAAACTATAACGTTATGGGTG
TTGCGAAGGCAAGCTTGGAAGCCTCTGTGCGCTATCTGGCAGCCAGCTTAGGATCCAGAGGATTAAGAAT
TAATGCCATATCAGCTGGACCAATTAAAACTCTTGCCGCTGCTGGAATTAAAGATTTTCGTAAAATTCAT
GCTGCCTATGCAAACATTACTCCATTACAAAGAAATGTTACTGCTGATGAAGTCGGAAATACTGCTGCCT
TCTTATGCTCTGATCTGGCATCCGGGATTACTGGTGAAGTGCTACATGTTGATGCAGGATATCACGCAGT
ATCAGCGATGAGCGAACTAGGTGGTACCCGGGGATCCTCTAGATAAGCTTGGCTGTTTTGGCGGATGAGA
GAAGATTTTCAGCCTGATACAGATTAAATCAGAACGCAGAAGCGGTCTGATAAAACAGAATTTGCCTGGC
GGCAGTAGCGCGGTGGTCCCACCTGACCCCATGCCGAACTCAGAAGTGAAACGCCGTAGCGCCGATGGTA
GTGTGGGGTCTCCCCATGCGAGAGTAGGGAACTGCCAGGCATCAAATAAAACGAAAGGCTCAGTCGAAAG
ACTGGGCCTTTCGTTTTATCTGTTGTTTGTCGGTGAACGCTCTCCTGAGTAGGACAAATCCGCCGGGAGC
GGATTTGAACGTTGCGAAGCAACGGCCCGGAGGGTGGCGGGCAGGACGCCCGCCATAAACTGCCAGGCAT
CAAATTAAGCAGAAGGCCATCCTGACGGATGGCCTTTTTGCGTTTCTACAAACTCTTTTGTTTATTTTTC
TAAATACATTCAAATATGTATCCGCTCATGAGACAATAACCCTGATAAATGCTTCAATAATATTGAAAAA
GGAAGAGTATGAGTATTCAACATTTCCGTGTCGCCCTTATTCCCTTTTTTGCGGCATTTTGCCTTCCTGT
TTTTGCTCACCCAGAAACGCTGGTGAAAGTAAAAGATGCTGAAGATCAGTTGGGTGCACGAGTGGGTTAC
ATCGAACTGGATCTCAACAGCGGTAAGATCCTTGAGAGTTTTCGCCCCGAAGAACGTGATGTCCGGCGGT
GCTTTTGCCGTTACGCACCACCCCGTCAGTAGCTGAACAGGAGGGACAGCTGATAGAAACAGAAGCCACT
GGAGCAAGCACCTCAAAAACACCATCATACACTAAATCAGTAAGTTGGCAGCATCACCCGACGCACTTTG
CGCCGAATAAATACCTGTGACGGAAGATCACTTCGCAGAATAAATAAATCCTGGTGTCCCTGTTGATACC
GGGAAGCCCTGGGCCAACTTTTGGCGAAAATGAGACGTTGATCGGCACGTAAGAGGTTCCAACTTTCACC
ATAATGAAATAAGATCACTACCGGGCGTATTTTTTGAGTTATCGAGATTTTCAGGAGCTAAGGAAGCTAA
AATGGAGAAAAAAATCACTGGATATACCACCGTTGATATATCCCAATGGCATCGTAAAGAACATTTTGAG
GCATTTCAGTCAGTTGCTCAATGTACCTATAACCAGACCGTTCAGCTGGATATTACGGCCTTTTTAAAGA
CCGTAAAGAAAAATAAGCACAAGTTTTATCCGGCCTTTATTCACATTCTTGCCCGCCTGATGAATGCTCA
TCCGGAATTACGTATGGCAATGAAAGACGGTGAGCTGGTGATATGGGATAGTGTTCACCCTTGTTACACC
GTTTTCCATGAGCAAACTGAAACGTTTTCATCGCTCTGGAGTGAATACCACGACGATTTCCGGCAGTTTC
TACACATATATTCGCAAGATGTGGCGTGTTACGGTGAAAACCTGGCCTATTTCCCTAAAGGGTTTATTGA
GAATATGTTTTTCGTCTCAGCCAATCCCTGGGTGAGTTTCACCAGTTTTGATTTAAACGTGGCCAATATG
GACAACTTCTTCGCCCCCGTTTTCACCATGGGCAAATATTATACGCAAGGCGACAAGGTGCTGATGCCGC
TGGCGATTCAGGTTCATCATGCCGTTTGTGATGGCTTCCATGTCGGCAGAATGCTTAATGAATTACAACA
GTACTGCGATGAGTGGCAGGGCGGGGCGTAATTTTTTTAAGGCAGTTATTGTCTTCAAATTCCCGTTGCA
CATAGCCCGGCAATTCCTTTCCCTGCTCTGCCATAAGCGCAGCGAATGCCGGGTAATACTCGTCAACGAT
CTGATAGAGAAGGGTTTGCTCGGGTCGGTGGCTCTGGTAACGACCAGTATCCCGATCCCGGCTGGCCGTC
CTGGCCGCCACATGAGGCATGTTCCGCGTCCTTGCAATACTGTGTTTACATACAGTCTATCGCTTAGCGG
AAAGTTCTTTTACCCTCAGCCGAAATGCCTGCCGTTGCTAGACATTGCCAGCCAGTGCCCGTCACTCCCG
TACTAACTGTCACGAACCCCTGCAATAACTGTCACGCCCCCCTGCAATAACTGTCACGAACCCCTGCAAT
AACTGTCACGCCCCCAAACCTGCAAACCCAGCAGGGGCGGGGGCTGGCGGGGTGTTGGAAAAATCCATCC
ATGATTATCTAAGAATAATCCACTAGGCGCGGTTATCAGCGCCCTTGTGGGGCGCTGCTGCCCTTGCCCA
ATATGCCCGGCCAGAGGCCGGATAGCTGGTCTATTCGCTGCGCTAGGCTACACACCGCCCCACCGCTGCG
CGGCAGGGGGAAAGGCGGGCAAAGCCCGCTAAACCCCACACCAAACCCCGCAGAAATACGCTGGAGCGCT
TTTAGCCGCTTTAGCGGCCTTTCCCCCTACCCGAAGGGTGGGGGCGCGTGTGCAGCCCCGCAGGGCCTGT
CTCGGTCGATCATTCAGCCCGGCTCATCCTTCTGGCGTGGCGGCAGACCGAACAAGGCGCGGTCGTGGTC
GCGTTCAAGGTACGCATCCATTGCCGCCATGAGCCGATCCTCCGGCCACTCGCTGCTGTTCACCTTGGCC
AAAATCATGGCCCCCACCAGCACCTTGCGCCTTGTTTCGTTCTTGCGCTCTTGCTGCTGTTCCCTTGCCC
GCTCCCGCTGAATTTCGGCATTGATTCGCGCTCGTTGTTCTTCGAGCTTGGCCAGCCGATCCGCCGCCTT
GTTGCTCCCCTTAACCATCTTGACACCCCATTGTTAATGTGCTGTCTCGTAGGCTATCATGGAGGCACAG
CGGCGGCAATCCCGACCCTACTTTGTAGGGGAGGGCGCACTTACCGGTTTCTCTTCGAGAAACTGGCCTA
ACGGCCACCCTTCGGGCGGTGCGCTCTCCGAGGGCCATTGCATGGAGCCGAAAAGCAAAAGCAACAGCGA
GGCAGCATGGCGATTTATCACCTTACGGCGAAAACCGGCAGCAGGTCGGGCGGCCAATCGGCCAGGGCCA
AGGCCGACTACATCCAGCGCGAAGGCAAGTATGCCCGCGACATGGATGAAGTCTTGCACGCCGAATCCGG
GCACATGCCGGAGTTCGTCGAGCGGCCCGCCGACTACTGGGATGCTGCCGACCTGTATGAACGCGCCAAT
GGGCGGCTGTTCAAGGAGGTCGAATTTGCCCTGCCGGTCGAGCTGACCCTCGACCAGCAGAAGGCGCTGG
CGTCCGAGTTCGCCCAGCACCTGACCGGTGCCGAGCGCCTGCCGTATACGCTGGCCATCCATGCCGGTGG
CGGCGAGAACCCGCACTGCCACCTGATGATCTCCGAGCGGATCAATGACGGCATCGAGCGGCCCGCCGCT
CAGTGGTTCAAGCGGTACAACGGCAAGACCCCGGAGAAGGGCGGGGCACAGAAGACCGAAGCGCTCAAGC
CCAAGGCATGGCTTGAGCAGACCCGCGAGGCATGGGCCGACCATGCCAACCGGGCATTAGAGCGGGCTGG
CCACGACGCCCGCATTGACCACAGAACACTTGAGGCGCAGGGCATCGAGCGCCTGCCCGGTGTTCACCTG
GGGCCGAACGTGGTGGAGATGGAAGGCCGGGGCATCCGCACCGACCGGGCAGACGTGGCCCTGAACATCG
ACACCGCCAACGCCCAGATCATCGACTTACAGGAATACCGGGAGGCAATAGACCATGAACGCAATCGACA
GAGTGAAGAAATCCAGAGGCATCAACGAGTTAGCGGAGCAGATCGAACCGCTGGCCCAGAGCATGGCGAC
ACTGGCCGACGAAGCCCGGCAGGTCATGAGCCAGACCAAGCAGGCCAGCGAGGCGCAGGCGGCGGAGTGG
CTGAAAGCCCAGCGCCAGACAGGGGCGGCATGGGTGGAGCTGGCCAAAGAGTTGCGGGAGGTAGCCGCCG
AGGTGAGCAGCGCCGCGCAGAGCGCCCGGAGCGCGTCGCGGGGGTGGCACTGGAAGCTATGGCTAACCGT
GATGCTGGCTTCCATGATGCCTACGGTGGTGCTGCTGATCGCATCGTTGCTCTTGCTCGACCTGACGCCA
CTGACAACCGAGGACGGCTCGATCTGGCTGCGCTTGGTGGCCCGATGAAGAACGACAGGACTTTGCAGGC
CATAGGCCGACAGCTCAAGGCCATGGGCTGTGAGCGCTTCGATATCGGCGTCAGGGACGCACCCACCGGC
CAGATGATGAACCGGGAATGGTCAGCCGCCGAAGTGCTCCAGAACACGCCATGGCTCAAGCGGATGAATG
CCCAGGGCAATGACGTGTATATCAGGCCCGCCGAGCAGGAGCGGCATGGTCTGGTGCTGGTGGACGACCT
CAGCGAGTTTGACCTGGATGACATGAAAGCCGAGGGCCGGGAGCCTGCCCTGGTAGTGGAAACCAGCCCG
AAGAACTATCAGGCATGGGTCAAGGTGGCCGACGCCGCAGGCGGTGAACTTCGGGGGCAGATTGCCCGGA
CGCTGGCCAGCGAGTACGACGCCGACCCGGCCAGCGCCGACAGCCGCCACTATGGCCGCTTGGCGGGCTT
CACCAACCGCAAGGACAAGCACACCACCCGCGCCGGTTATCAGCCGTGGGTGCTGCTGCGTGAATCCAAG
GGCAAGACCGCCACCGCTGGCCCGGCGCTGGTGCAGCAGGCTGGCCAGCAGATCGAGCAGGCCCAGCGGC
AGCAGGAGAAGGCCCGCAGGCTGGCCAGCCTCGAACTGCCCGAGCGGCAGCTTAGCCGCCACCGGCGCAC
GGCGCTGGACGAGTACCGCAGCGAGATGGCCGGGCTGGTCAAGCGCTTCGGTCATGACCTCAGCAAGTGC
GACTTTATCGCCGCGCAGAAGCTGGCCAGCCGGGGCCGCAGTGCCGAGGAAATCGGCAAGGCCATGGCCG
AGGCCAGCCCAGCGCTGGCAGAGCGCAAGCCCGGCCACGAAGCGGATTACATCGAGCGCACCGTCAGCAA
GGTCATGGGTCTGCCCAGCGTCCAGCTTGCGCGGGCCGAGCTGGCACGGGCACCGGCACCCCGCCAGCGA
GGCATGGACAGGGGCGGGCCAGATTTCAGCATGTAGTGCTTGCGTTGGTACTCACGCCTGTTATACTATG
AGTACTCACGCACAGAAGGGGGTTTTATGGAATACGAAAAAAGCGCTTCAGGGTCGGTCTACCTGATCAA
AAGTGACAAGGGCTATTGGTTGCCCGGTGGCTTTGGTTATACGTCAAACAAGGCCGAGGCTGGCCGCTTT
TCAGTCGCTGATATGGCCAGCCTTAACCTTGACGGCTGCACCTTGTCCTTGTTCCGCGAAGACAAGCCTT
TCGGCCCCGGCAAGTTTCTCGGTGACTGATATGAAAGACCAAAAGGACAAGCAGACCGGCGACCTGCTGG
CCAGCCCTGACGCTGTACGCCAAGCGCGATATGCCGAGCGCATGAAGGCCAAAGGGATGCGTCAGCGCAA
GTTCTGGCTGACCGACGACGAATACGAGGCGCTGCGCGAGTGCCTGGAAGAACTCAGAGCGGCGCAGGGC
GGGGGTAGTGACCCCGCCAGCGCCTAACCACCAACTGCCTGCAAAGGAGGCAATCAATGGCTACCCATAA
GCCTATCAATATTCTGGAGGCGTTCGCAGCAGCGCCGCCACCGCTGGACTACGTTTTGCCCAACATGGTG
GCCGGTACGGTCGGGGCGCTGGTGTCGCCCGGTGGTGCCGGTAAATCCATGCTGGCCCTGCAACTGGCCG
CACAGATTGCAGGCGGGCCGGATCTGCTGGAGGTGGGCGAACTGCCCACCGGCCCGGTGATCTACCTGCC
CGCCGAAGACCCGCCCACCGCCATTCATCACCGCCTGCACGCCCTTGGGGCGCACCTCAGCGCCGAGGAA
CGGCAAGCCGTGGCTGACGGCCTGCTGATCCAGCCGCTGATCGGCAGCCTGCCCAACATCATGGCCCCGG
AGTGGTTCGACGGCCTCAAGCGCGCCGCCGAGGGCCGCCGCCTGATGGTGCTGGACACGCTGCGCCGGTT
CCACATCGAGGAAGAAAACGCCAGCGGCCCCATGGCCCAGGTCATCGGTCGCATGGAGGCCATCGCCGCC
GATACCGGGTGCTCTATCGTGTTCCTGCACCATGCCAGCAAGGGCGCGGCCATGATGGGCGCAGGCGACC
AGCAGCAGGCCAGCCGGGGCAGCTCGGTACTGGTCGATAACATCCGCTGGCAGTCCTACCTGTCGAGCAT
GACCAGCGCCGAGGCCGAGGAATGGGGTGTGGACGACGACCAGCGCCGGTTCTTCGTCCGCTTCGGTGTG
AGCAAGGCCAACTATGGCGCACCGTTCGCTGATCGGTGGTTCAGGCGGCATGACGGCGGGGTGCTCAAGC
CCGCCGTGCTGGAGAGGCAGCGCAAGAGCAAGGGGGTGCCCCGTGGTGAAGCCTAAGAACAAGCACAGCC
TCAGCCACGTCCGGCACGACCCGGCGCACTGTCTGGCCCCCGGCCTGTTCCGTGCCCTCAAGCGGGGCGA
GCGCAAGCGCAGCAAGCTGGACGTGACGTATGACTACGGCGACGGCAAGCGGATCGAGTTCAGCGGCCCG
GAGCCGCTGGGCGCTGATGATCTGCGCATCCTGCAAGGGCTGGTGGCCATGGCTGGGCCTAATGGCCTAG
TGCTTGGCCCGGAACCCAAGACCGAAGGCGGACGGCAGCTCCGGCTGTTCCTGGAACCCAAGTGGGAGGC
CGTCACCGCTGAATGCCATGTGGTCAAAGGTAGCTATCGGGCGCTGGCAAAGGAAATCGGGGCAGAGGTC
GATAGTGGTGGGGCGCTCAAGCACATACAGGACTGCATCGAGCGCCTTTGGAAGGTATCCATCATCGCCC
AGAATGGCCGCAAGCGGCAGGGGTTTCGGCTGCTGTCGGAGTACGCCAGCGACGAGGCGGACGGGCGCCT
GTACGTGGCCCTGAACCCCTTGATCGCGCAGGCCGTCATGGGTGGCGGCCAGCATGTGCGCATCAGCATG
GACGAGGTGCGGGCGCTGGACAGCGAAACCGCCCGCCTGCTGCACCAGCGGCTGTGTGGCTGGATCGACC
CCGGCAAAACCGGCAAGGCTTCCATAGATACCTTGTGCGGCTATGTCTGGCCGTCAGAGGCCAGTGGTTC
GACCATGCGCAAGCGCCGCAAGCGGGTGCGCGAGGCGTTGCCGGAGCTGGTCGCGCTGGGCTGGACGGTA
ACCGAGTTCGCGGCGGGCAAGTACGACATCACCCGGCCCAAGGCGGCAGGCTGACCCCCCCCACTCTATT
GTAAACAAGACATTTTTATCTTTTATATTCAATGGCTTATTTTCCTGCTAATTGGTAATACCATGAAAAA
TACCATGCTCAGAAAAGGCTTAACAATATTTTGAAAAATTGCCTACTGAGCGCTGCCGCACAGCTCCATA
GGCCGCTTTCCTGGCTTTGCTTCCAGATGTATGCTCTTCTGCTCCCGAACGCCAGCAAGACGTAGCCCAG
CGCGTCGGCCAGCTTGCAATTCGCGCTAACTTACATTAATTGCGTTGCGCTCACTGCCCGCTTTCCAGTC
GGGAAACCTGTCGTGCCAGCTGCATTAATGAATCGGCCAACGCGCGGGGAGAGGCGGTTTGCGTATTGGG
CGCCAGGGTGGTTTTTCTTTTCACCAGTGAGACGGGCAACAGCTGATTGCCCTTCACCGCCTGGCCCTGA
GAGAGTTGCAGCAAGCGGTCCACGTGGTTTGCCCCAGCAGGCGAAAATCCTGTTTGATGGTGGTTAACGG
CGGGATATAACATGAGCTGTCTTCGGTATCGTCGTATCCCACTACCGAGATATCCGCACCAACGCGCAGC
CCGGACTCGGTAATGGCGCGCATTGCGCCCAGCGCCATCTGATCGTTGGCAACCAGCATCGCAGTGGGAA
CGATGCCCTCATTCAGCATTTGCATGGTTTGTTGAAAACCGGACATGGCACTCCAGTCGCCTTCCCGTTC
CGCTATCGGCTGAATTTGATTGCGAGTGAGATATTTATGCCAGCCAGCCAGACGCAGACGCGCCGAGACA
GAACTTAATGGGCCCGCTAACAGCGCGATTTGCTGGTGACCCAATGCGACCAGATGCTCCACGCCCAGTC
GCGTACCGTCTTCATGGGAGAAAATAATACTGTTGATGGGTGTCTGGTCAGAGACATCAAGAAATAACGC
CGGAACATTAGTGCAGGCAGCTTCCACAGCAATGGCATCCTGGTCATCCAGCGGATAGTTAATGATCAGC
CCACTGACGCGTTGCGCGAGAAGATTGTGCACCGCCGCTTTACAGGCTTCGACGCCGCTTCGTTCTACCA
TCGACACCACCACGCTGGCACCCAGTTGATCGGCGCGAGATTTAATCGCCGCGACAATTTGCGACGGCGC
GTGCAGGGCCAGACTGGAGGTGGCAACGCCAATCAGCAACGACTGTTTGCCCGCCAGTTGTTGTGCCACG
CGGTTGGGAATGTAATTCAGCTCCGCCATCGCCGCTTCCACTTTTTCCCGCGTTTTCGCAGAAACGTGGC
TGGCCTGGTTCACCACGCGGGAAACGGTCTGATAAGAGACACCGGCATACTCTGCGACATCGTATAACGT
TACTGGTTTCACATTCACCACCCTGAATTGACTCTCTTCCGGGCGCTATCATGCCATACCGCGAAAGGTT
TTGCACCATTCGATGGTGTCAACGTAAATGCCGCTTCGCCTTCGCGCGCGAATTGCAAGCTGATCCGGGC
TTATCGACTGCACGGTGCACCAATGCTTCTGGCGTCAGGCAGCCATCGGAAGCTGTGGTATGGCTGTGCA
GGTCGTAAATCACTGCATAATTCGTGTCGCTCAAGGCGCACTCCCGTTCTGGATAATGTTTTTTGCGCCG
ACATCATAACGGTTCTGGCAAATATTCTGAAATGAGCTG
