>Addgene plasmid #21842 | pXDC61-FabI | addgene partial sequence | sequence record 27499 | 21842 with pBAD-R
CAGCCAGCTTATCTAGAGGATCCCCGGGTACCACCTAGTTCGCTCATCGCTGATACTGCGTGATATCCTG
CATCAACATGTAGCACTTCACCAGTAATCCCGGATGCCAGATCAGAGCATAAGAAGGCAGCAGTATTTCC
GACTTCATCAGCAGTAACATTTCTTTGTAATGGAGTAATGTTTGCATAGGCAGCATGAATTTTACGAAAA
TCTTTAATTCCAGCAGCGGCAAGAGTTTTAATTGGTCCAGCTGATATGGCATTAATTCTTAATCCTCTGG
ATCCTAAGCTGGCTGCCAGATAGCGCACAGAGGCTTCCAAGCTTGCCTTCGCAACACCCATAACGTTATA
GTTTGGTACGGCTTTTTCTGCCCCATAATAGCTTAAGGTTAAAATTGAACCCTGAGTATCTAGCATCATA
GGCAATGCGGCTTGAGACAAACCTATGAGGCTATAGGCACTAATATCATGAGCTATTCTAAATCCTTCTC
TATTTGCACATTCTACAAAATCACCACTGATCTGATCAGCAGGAGCATAAGCTACAGAGTGGACCAGGAT
ATCTAATTTATCCCAGTGATTACGCAAATTATCAAACACGGCTTTTATTTCTTCATCACTTGC
